Addgene plasmid #78230: p1977 (pUC19-PTDH3-PTEF1)
Purpose: Example plasmid containing a bidirectional promoter of pTDH3 and pTEF1
Depositing lab: Irina Borodina. Depositing organization: Danmarks Tekniske Universitet. Publication: EasyClone-MarkerFree: A vector toolkit for marker-less integration of genes into Saccharomyces cerevisiae via CRISPR-Cas9. Jessop-Fabre MM, Jakociunas T, Stovicek V, Dai Z, Jensen MK, Keasling JD, Borodina I. Biotechnol J. 2016 Aug;11(8):1110-7. doi: 10.1002/biot.201600147. Epub 2016 Jun 23. PubMed 27166612.
Backbone
  Vector backbone: pUC19
  Total vector size (bp): 3832
  Vector type: Bacterial Expression
Growth in bacteria
  Bacterial resistance: Ampicillin, 100 μg/mL
  Growth temperature: 37°C
  Growth strain: DH5alpha
  Copy number: Unknown
Gene/Insert
  Gene/Insert name: Bidirectional promoters pTDH3-pTEF1
  Species: S. cerevisiae (budding yeast)
Terms and licenses: Academic/Nonprofit Terms; Industry Terms: Not Available to Industry
How to cite: p1977 (pUC19-PTDH3-PTEF1) was a gift from Irina Borodina (Addgene plasmid # 78230 ; http://n2t.net/addgene:78230 ; RRID:Addgene_78230)
