[The description below was written by a language model from this plasmid's Addgene catalogue record.]
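Description:
p1977 (pUC19-PTDH3-PTEF1) is a 3,832 bp plasmid built on the pUC19 cloning backbone and propagated in E. coli under ampicillin selection. The record lists its copy number as unknown, although pUC19-derived vectors normally replicate from a high-copy pMB1-type origin. It is catalogued as a bacterial expression vector, but in practice it serves as a storage and template plasmid for a yeast regulatory element. The record lists no yeast origin of replication, no yeast selectable marker and no coding sequence, and no feature table is provided to confirm the exact layout of the backbone.

The insert is a bidirectional promoter fragment from Saccharomyces cerevisiae that combines the TDH3 and TEF1 promoters. Both are strong, constitutive promoters widely used in yeast metabolic engineering: TDH3 drives a glyceraldehyde-3-phosphate dehydrogenase gene and TEF1 a translation elongation factor gene. In a bidirectional arrangement the two promoters point outward in opposite directions, so that a single fragment placed between two open reading frames can drive expression of both genes at once.

The plasmid is described as an example of such a bidirectional promoter and belongs to the EasyClone-MarkerFree toolkit, a vector set for marker-less, CRISPR-Cas9-mediated integration of genes into the S. cerevisiae genome. Within that system its likely role is as a source of the promoter fragment for assembly with genes of interest into integration vectors, though the record does not detail the cloning method.
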