>Addgene plasmid #78230 | p1977 (pUC19-PTDH3-PTEF1) | addgene partial sequence | sequence record 166095 | L4440 5'-AGCGAGTCAGTGAGCGAG-3'
GCCTCTCCCCGCGCGTTGGCCGATTCATTAATGCAGCTGGCACGACAGGTTTCCCGACTGGAAAGCGGGC
AGTGAGCGCAACGCAATTAATGTGAGTTAGCTCACTCATTAGGCACCCCAGGCTTTACACTTTATGCTTC
CGGCTCGTATGTTGTGTGGAATTGTGAGCGGATAACAATTTCACACAGGAAACAGCTATGACCATGATTA
CGCCAAGCTTGCATGCCTGCAGGTCGACTCTAGAGGATCCCCATGACAGATTTGTAATTAAAACTTAGAT
TAGATTGCTATGCTTTCTTTCTAATGAGCAAGAAGTAAAAAAAGTTGTAATAGAACAAGAAAAATGAAAC
TGAAACTTGAGAAATTGAAGACCGTTTATTAACTTAAATATCAATGGGAGGTCATCGAAAGAGAAAAAAA
TCAAAAAAAAAAATTTTCAAGAAAAAGAAACGTGATAAAAATTTTTATTGCCTTTTTCGACGAAGAAAAA
GAAACGAGGCGGTCTCTTTTTTCTTTTCCAAACCTTTAGTACGGGTAATTAACGACACCCTAGAGGAAGA
AAGAGGGGAAATTTAGTATGCTGTGCTTGGGTGTTTTGAAGTGGTACGGCGATGCGCGGAGTCCGAGAAA
ATCTGGAAGAGTAAAAAAGGAGTAGAAACATTTTGAAGCTATGGTGTGTGCATCAGTAGCTATAAAAAAC
ACGCTTTTTCAGTTCGAGTTTATCATTATCAATACTGCCATTTCAAAGAATACGTAAATAATTAATAGTA
GTGATTTTCCTAACTTTATTTAGTCAAAAAATTAGCCTTTTAATTCTGCTGTAACCCGTACATGCCCAAA
ATAGGGGGCGGGTTACACAGAATATATAACATCGTAGGTGTCTGGGTGAACAGTTTATTCCTGGCATCCA
CTAAATATAATGGAGCCCGCTTTTTAAGCTGGCATCCAGAA
