>Addgene plasmid #78230 | p1977 (pUC19-PTDH3-PTEF1) | addgene partial sequence | sequence record 166096 | pRS-marker 5'-cggcatcagagcagattgta-3'
TGAATACCGCACAGATGCGTAAGGAGAAAATACCGCATCAGGCGCCATTCGCCATTCAGGCTGCGCAACT
GTTGGGAAGGGCGATCGGTGCGGGCCTCTTCGCTATTACGCCAGCTGGCGAAAGGGGGATGTGCTGCAAG
GCGATTAAGTTGGGTAACGCCAGGGTTTTCCCAGTCACGACGTTGTAAAACGACGGCCAGTGAATTCGAG
CTCGGTACCCACCTGCACTTTTGTTTGTTTATGTGTGTTTATTCGAAACTAAGTTCTTGGTGTTTTAAAA
CTAAAAAAAAGACTAACTATAAAAGTAGAATTTAAGAAGTTTAAGAAATAGATTTACAGAATTACAATCA
ATACCTACCGTCTTTATATACTTATTAGTCAAGTAGGGGAATAATTTCAGGGAACTGGTTTCAACCTTTT
TTTTCAGCTTTTTCCAAATCAGAGAGAGCAGAAGGTAATAGAAGGTGTAAGAAAATGAGATAGATACATG
CGCGGGTCAATTGCCTTGTGTCATCATTTACTCCAGGCAGGTTGCATCACTCCATTGAGGTTGTGCCCGT
TTTTTGCCTGTTTGTGCCCCTGTTCTCTGTAGTTGCGCTAAGAGAATGGACCTATGAACTGATGGTTGGT
GAAGAAAACAATATTTTGGTGCTGGGATTCTTTTTTTTTCTGGATGCCAGCTTAAAAAGCGGGCTCCATT
ATATTTAGTGGATGCCAGGAATAAACTGTTCACCCAGACACCTACGATGTTATATATTCTGTGTAACCCG
CCCCCTATTTTGGGCATGTACGGGTTACAGCAGAATTAAAAGGCTAATTTTTTGACTAAATAAAGTTAGG
AAAATCACTACTATTAATTATTTACGTATTCTTTGAAATGGCAGTATTGATAATGATAAACTCGAACTGA
AAAAGCGTGTTTTTTATAGCTACTGATGCACACACCATAGCTTCAAAATGTTTCTACTCCTTTTTTACTC
TTCCAGATTTTCTCGGACTCC
