>Addgene plasmid #78230 | p1977 (pUC19-PTDH3-PTEF1) | depositor partial sequence | sequence record 166818 | PTEF1-PTDH3
TTGTAATTAAAACTTAGATTAGATTGCTATGCTTTCTTTCTAATGAGCAAGAAGTAAAAAAAGTTGTAAT
AGAACAAGAAAAATGAAACTGAAACTTGAGAAATTGAAGACCGTTTATTAACTTAAATATCAATGGGAGG
TCATCGAAAGAGAAAAAAATCAAAAAAAAAAATTTTCAAGAAAAAGAAACGTGATAAAAATTTTTATTGC
CTTTTTCGACGAAGAAAAAGAAACGAGGCGGTCTCTTTTTTCTTTTCCAAACCTTTAGTACGGGTAATTA
ACGACACCCTAGAGGAAGAAAGAGGGGAAATTTAGTATGCTGTGCTTGGGTGTTTTGAAGTGGTACGGCG
ATGCGCGGAGTCCGAGAAAATCTGGAAGAGTAAAAAAGGAGTAGAAACATTTTGAAGCTATGGTGTGTGC
ATCAGTAGCTATAAAAAACACGCTTTTTCAGTTCGAGTTTATCATTATCAATACTGCCATTTCAAAGAAT
ACGTAAATAATTAATAGTAGTGATTTTCCTAACTTTATTTAGTCAAAAAATTAGCCTTTTAATTCTGCTG
TAACCCGTACATGCCCAAAATAGGGGGCGGGTTACACAGAATATATAACATCGTAGGTGTCTGGGTGAAC
AGTTTATTCCTGGCATCCACTAAATATAATGGAGCCCGCTTTTTAAGCTGGCATCCAGAAAAAAAAAGAA
TCCCAGCACCAAAATATTGTTTTCTTCACCAACCATCAGTTCATAGGTCCATTCTCTTAGCGCAACTACA
GAGAACAGGGGCACAAACAGGCAAAAAACGGGCACAACCTCAATGGAGTGATGCAACCTGCCTGGAGTAA
ATGATGACACAAGGCAATTGACCCACGCATGTATCTATCTCATTTTCTTACACCTTCTATTACCTTCTGC
TCTCTCTGATTTGGAAAAAGCTGAAAAAAAAGGTTGAAACCAGTTCCCTGAAATTATTCCCCTACTTGAC
TAATAAGTATATAAAGACGGTAGGTATTGATTGTAATTCTGTAAATCTATTTCTTAAACTTCTTAAATTC
TACTTTTATAGTTAGTCTTTTTTTTAGTTTTAAAACACCAAGAACTTAGTTTCGAATAAACACACATAAA
CAAACAAA
